>Addgene plasmid #213226 | CYSLTR2-DuET | addgene full sequence | sequence record 430788 | Addgene NGS Result
AATGACCCCGTAATTGATTACTATTAATAACTAGTCAATAATCAATGTCAACGCGTATATCTGGCCCGTA
CATCGCGAAGCAGCGCAAAACGCCTAACCCTAAGCAGATTCTTCATGCAAATGTCGGTCAAGCCTTGCCT
TGTTGTAGCTTAAATTTTGCTCGCGCACTACTCAGCGACCTCCAACACACAAGCAGGGAGCAGATACTGG
CTTAACTATGCGGCATCAGAGCAGATTGTACTGAGAGTGCACCATAGGGGATCGGGAGATCTCCCGATCC
GTCGACGTCAGGTGGCACTTTTCGGGGAAATGTGCGCGGAACCCCTATTTGTTTATTTTTCTAAATACAT
TCAAATATGTATCCGCTCATGAGACAATAACCCTGATAAATGCTTCAATAATATTGAAAAAGGAAGAGTA
TGAGTATTCAACATTTCCGTGTCGCCCTTATTCCCTTTTTTGCGGCATTTTGCCTTCCTGTTTTTGCTCA
CCCAGAAACGCTGGTGAAAGTAAAAGATGCTGAAGATCAGTTGGGTGCACGAGTGGGTTACATCGAACTG
GATCTCAACAGCGGTAAGATCCTTGAGAGTTTTCGCCCCGAAGAACGTTTTCCAATGATGAGCACTTTTA
AAGTTCTGCTATGTGGCGCGGTATTATCCCGTATTGACGCCGGGCAAGAGCAACTCGGTCGCCGCATACA
CTATTCTCAGAATGACTTGGTTGAGTACTCACCAGTCACAGAAAAGCATCTTACGGATGGCATGACAGTA
AGAGAATTATGCAGTGCTGCCATAACCATGAGTGATAACACTGCGGCCAACTTACTTCTGACAACGATCG
GAGGACCGAAGGAGCTAACCGCTTTTTTGCACAACATGGGGGATCATGTAACTCGCCTTGATCGTTGGGA
ACCGGAGCTGAATGAAGCCATACCAAACGACGAGCGTGACACCACGATGCCTGTAGCAATGGCAACAACG
TTGCGCAAACTATTAACTGGCGAACTACTTACTCTAGCTTCCCGGCAACAATTAATAGACTGGATGGAGG
CGGATAAAGTTGCAGGACCACTTCTGCGCTCGGCCCTTCCGGCTGGCTGGTTTATTGCTGATAAATCTGG
AGCCGGTGAGCGTGGGTCTCGCGGTATCATTGCAGCACTGGGGCCAGATGGTAAGCCCTCCCGTATCGTA
GTTATCTACACGACGGGGAGTCAGGCAACTATGGATGAACGAAATAGACAGATCGCTGAGATAGGTGCCT
CACTGATTAAGCATTGGTAACTGTCAGACCAAGTTTACTCATATATACTTTAGATTGATTTAAAACTTCA
TTTTTAATTTAAAAGGATCTAGGTGAAGATCCTTTTTGATAATCTCATGACCAAAATCCCTTAACGTGAG
TTTTCGTTCCACTGAGCGTCAGACCCCGTAGAAAAGATCAAAGGATCTTCTTGAGATCCTTTTTTTCTGC
GCGTAATCTGCTGCTTGCAAACAAAAAAACCACCGCTACCAGCGGTGGTTTGTTTGCCGGATCAAGAGCT
ACCAACTCTTTTTCCGAAGGTAACTGGCTTCAGCAGAGCGCAGATACCAAATACCGTTCTTCTAGTGTAG
CCGTAGTTAGGCCACCACTTCAAGAACTCTGTAGCACCGCCTACATACCTCGCTCTGCTAATCCTGTTAC
CAGTGGCTGCTGCCAGTGGCGATAAGTCGTGTCTTACCGGGTTGGACTCAAGACGATAGTTACCGGATAA
GGCGCAGCGGTCGGGCTGAACGGGGGGTTCGTGCACACAGCCCAGCTTGGAGCGAACGACCTACACCGAA
CTGAGATACCTACAGCGTGAGCTATGAGAAAGCGCCACGCTTCCCGAAGGGAGAAAGGCGGACAGGTATC
CGGTAAGCGGCAGGGTCGGAACAGGAGAGCGCACGAGGGAGCTTCCAGGGGGAAACGCCTGGTATCTTTA
TAGTCCTGTCGGGTTTCGCCACCTCTGACTTGAGCGTCGATTTTTGTGATGCTCGTCAGGGGGGCGGAGC
CTATGGAAAAACGCCAGCAACGCGGCCTTTTTACGGTTCCTGGCCTTTTGCTGGCCTTTTGCTCACATGT
TCTTTCCTGCGTTATCCCCTGATTCTGTGGATAACCGTATTACCGCCTTTGAGTGAGCTGATACCGCTCG
CCGCAGCCGAACGACCGAGCGCAGCGAGTCAGTGAGCGAGGAAGCGGAAGAGCGCCCAATACGCAAACCG
CCTCTCCCCGCGCGTTGGCCGATTCATTAATGCAGCTGGCACGACAGGTTTCCCGACTGGAAAGCGGGCA
GTGAGCGCAACGCAATTAATGTGAGTTAGCTCACTCATTAGGCACCCCAGGCTTTACACTTTATGCTTCC
GGCTCGTATGTTGTGTGGAATTGTGAGCGGATAACAATTTCACACAGGAAACAGCTATGACCATGATTAC
GCCAAGCTCTAGCTAGAGGTCGACGGTATACAGACATGATAAGATACATTGATGAGTTTGGACAAACCAC
AACTAGAATGCAGTGAAAAAAATGCTTTATTTGTGAAATTTGTGATGCTATTGCTTTATTTGTAACCATT
ATAAGCTGCAATAAACAAGTTGGGGTGGGCGAAGAACTCCAGCATGAGATCCCCGCGCTGGAGGATCATC
CAGCCGGCGTCCCGGAAAACGATTCCGAAGCCCAACCTTTCATAGAAGGCGGCGGTGGAATCGAAATCTC
GTGATGGCAGGTTGGGCGTCGCTTGGTCGGTCATTTCGAACCCCAGAGTCCCGCTCAGAAGAACTCGTCA
AGAAGGCGATAGAAGGCGATGCGCTGCGAATCGGGAGCGGCGATACCGTAAAGCACGAGGAAGCGGTCAG
CCCATTCGCCGCCAAGCTCTTCAGCAATATCACGGGTAGCCAACGCTATGTCCTGATAGCGGTCCGCCAC
ACCCAGCCGGCCACAGTCGATGAATCCAGAAAAGCGGCCATTTTCCACCATGATATTCGGCAAGCAGGCA
TCGCCATGGGTCACGACGAGATCCTCGCCGTCGGGCATGCGCGCCTTGAGCCTGGCGAACAGTTCGGCTG
GCGCGAGCCCCTGATGCTCTTCGTCCAGATCATCCTGATCGACAAGACCGGCTTCCATCCGAGTACGTGC
TCGCTCGATGCGATGTTTCGCTTGGTGGTCGAATGGGCAGGTAGCCGGATCAAGCGTATGCAGCCGCCGC
ATTGCATCAGCCATGATGGATACTTTCTCGGCAGGAGCAAGGTGAGATGACAGGAGATCCTGCCCCGGCA
CTTCGCCCAATAGCAGCCAGTCCCTTCCCGCTTCAGTGACAACGTCGAGCACAGCTGCGCAAGGAACGCC
CGTCGTGGCCAGCCACGATAGCCGCGCTGCCTCGTCCTGCAGTTCATTCAGGGCACCGGACAGGTCGGTC
TTGACAAAAAGAACCGGGCGCCCCTGCGCTGACAGCCGGAACACGGCGGCATCAGAGCAGCCGATTGTCT
GTTGTGCCCAGTCATAGCCGAATAGCCTCTCCACCCAAGCGGCCGGAGAACCTGCGTGCAATCCATCTTG
TTCAATCATGCGAAACGATCCTCATCCTGTCTCTTGATCAGATCCGAAAATGGATATACAAGCTCCCGGG
AGCTTTTTGCAAAAGCCTAGGCCTCCAAAAAAGCCTCCTCACTACTTCTGGAATAGCTCAGAGGCAGAGG
CGGCCTCGGCCTCTGCATAAATAAAAAAAATTAGTCAGCCATGGGGCGGAGAATGGGCGGAACTGGGCGG
AGTTAGGGGCGGGATGGGCGGAGTTAGGGGCGGGACTATGGTTGCTGACTAATTGAGATGCATGCTTTGC
ATACTTCTGCCTGCTGGGGAGCCTGGGGACTTTCCACACCTGGTTGCTGACTAATTGAGATGCATGCTTT
GCATACTTCTGCCTGCTGGGGAGCCTGGGGACTTTCCACACCCTAACTGACACACATTCCACAGAATTAA
TTCGCGTTAAATTTTTGTTAAATCAGCTCATTTTTTAACCAATAGGCCGAAATCGGCAAAATCCCTTATA
AATCAAAAGAATAGACCGAGATAGGGT
[37 nt withheld, positions 4088-4124]
AAAGAACGTGGACTCCAACGTCAAAGG
[49 nt withheld, positions 4152-4200]
T
[91 nt withheld, positions 4202-4292]
G
[124 nt withheld, positions 4294-4417]
GGGGATACCCCCTAGAGCCCCAGCTGGTTCTTTCCGCCTCAGAAGCCATAGAGCCCACCGCATCCCCAGC
ATGCCTGCTATTGTCTTCCCAATCCTCCCCCTTGCTGTCCTGCCCCACCCCACCCCCCAGAATAGAATGA
CACCTACTCAGACAATGCGATGCAATTTCCTCATTTTATTAGGAAAGGACAGTGGGAGTGGCACCTTCCA
GGGTCAAGGAAGGCACGGGGGAGGGGCAAACAACAGATGGCTGGCAACTAGAAGGCACAGTCGAGGCTGA
TCAGCGGGTTTAAACGGGCCCTCTAGACTCGAGTTAGGCAGGGGCCACCTGAGAAGTCTCGGTCTTAGAC
ACGGTGGTGCTGGCCTCATCGAATTCACCGGTGCGTCCACCGGTATCGATCACCCTCGTCTCCTTGCGCA
GCCACACAGAAACGGGGAACACGCACTTGGTTTTAGCCTTCTGCGGATGACCTTTCCTCAGTGCGGATTT
CAGCCGGTCCTTGAAGTTCTCTCCGGCAAAGTAATACAGGAGGGGATTGAAACAGGCATTAGCCGCCGCC
AGCGCCAAGGTAATTACCAGAGCCTTGTGCAGCCTATCCTTACACAGACCCACCTTCCATGTTGTCAGAT
GCACAGTGCGCAGCGTGTGATATGGAAGGAAGCACAGGAAGAAAATGATAAGCGTAATAATTATGGTAGT
CAGGGCTTTCCTGTGACTCACTCTCAGTCCGCTCTCGGGCACTTCCACTTTGAGCAATACTCGAATTATC
AGGAGGTAACAGATGCTGAGTGTGAAGAAAGGCAGCAGACACCCCACCACAAGAGCAATGTAGTTCATTG
TTTGCAGTTTAGCGATTTTATACAGGTTCAGTTCCAGGCAGCTAGTGACACTTCCATTTTGCTCAGAACC
GCTGTCCAGAAGCATAATGGAAGAGGCCATTATCAGTATCCATATGATGCCACACAAGATCCAGGCGCTT
CTAATGGATGTGACATGCAACAGTCGGAATGGGTGCACCATGGCCAGGAACCTGACCACAGACAGCACGG
TCAGGAAATAGATACTGCTGTACATGTTCACGTACAGGCTGTAACTCATAATTCTACAAGCGAGGTCTCC
AAAAATCCAATTGCTACCTCTAAGATAGTAATCTGCCCTAAAGGGCAACGTGCTGATAAAGAGCAAGTCA
GAGATCGCCAGATTCAGCATAAACACATTCACAGATGTGGACTTTTTGTAGGGCTGGAGGAAGACGTAAA
TAGAAAGTCCATTGCCGAGAACTCCCCAAAAAAAAATAATCAAGTACACGATAGGGAAGAATTCTCGTTT
AAAGTTCTCGATGGTGCAATTCCGAGAATTATTATTTGAGAAGGTGCCATTGGGTTCCATTTCGCTCACG
CTGATAGAGGGTTGCAGAGACATAAATTTTCTTTCCATATCGATGCTGGCGTCATCATCGTCCTTGTAGT
CGGCGAATACCAGGCAGAAGATGTAGCTCAGGGCGATGATCGTCTTCATGGTGGCGCTAAGCTTAAGTTT
AAACGCTAGCCAGCTTGGGTCTCCCTATAGTGAGTCGTATTAATTTCGATAAGCCAGTAAGCAGTGGGTT
CTCTAGTTAGCCAGAGAGCTCTGCTTATATAGACCTCCCACCGTACACGCCTACCGCCCATTTGCGTCAA
TGGGGCGGAGTTGTTACGACATTTTGGAAAGTCCCGTTGATTTTGGTGCCAAAACAAACTCCCATTGACG
TCAATGGGGTGGAGACTTGGAAATCCCCGTGAGTCAAACCGCTATCCACGCCCATTGATGTACTGCCAAA
ACCGCATCACCATGGTAATAGCGATGACTAATACGTAGATGTACTGCCAAGTAGGAAAGTCCCATAAGGT
CATGTACTGGGCATAATGCCAGGCGGGCCATTTACCGTCATTGACGTCAATAGGGGGCGTACTTGGCATA
TGATACACTTGATGTACTGCCAAGTGGGCAGTTTACCGTAAATACTCCACCCATTGACGTCAATGGAAAG
TCCCTATTGGCGTTACTATGGGAACATACGTCATTATTGACGTCAATGGGCGGGGGTCGTTGGGCGGTCA
GCCAGGCGGGCCATTTACCGTAAGTTATGTAACGCGGAACTCCATATATGGGCTATGAACT
Features (pLannotate 1.2.2; 21 found; start..end, strand, type, name):
    204..256     +  misc_feature   bom (fragment): basis of mobility region from pBR322
    315..419     +  promoter       AmpR promoter: bla
    420..1280    +  CDS            AmpR: β-lactamase; bla; confers resistance to ampicillin, carbenicillin, and related antibiotics
   1451..2039    +  rep_origin     ori: high-copy-number ColE1/pMB1/pBR322/pUC origin of replication
   2222..2314    +  CDS            lacI (fragment): lac repressor; lacI; The lac repressor binds to the lac operator to inhibit transcription in E. coli. This inhibition can be relieved by adding lactose or isopropyl-β-D-thiogalactopyranoside (IPTG).
   2327..2348    +  protein_bind   CAP binding site: CAP binding activates transcription in the presence of cAMP. E. coli catabolite activator protein
   2363..2393    +  promoter       lac promoter: promoter for the E. coli lac operon
   2401..2417    +  protein_bind   lac operator: The lac repressor binds to the lac operator to inhibit transcription in E. coli. This inhibition can be relieved by adding lactose or isopropyl-β-D-thiogalactopyranoside (IPTG). lac repressor encoded by lacI
   2490..2611    -  polyA_signal   SV40 poly(A) signal: SV40 polyadenylation signal
   2606..2764    -  CDS            ble (fragment): BLE_KLEPN - Experimental evidence at protein level: Swiss-Prot protein existence level 1. Binding protein with a strong affinity to the bleomycin family of antibiotics. Binds to CL990; an antimitotic-antibiotic compound. From Klebsiella pneumoniae.
   2788..3579    -  CDS            neo: KKA2_KLEPN - Also known as kan, nptII. Experimental evidence at protein level: Swiss-Prot protein existence level 1. Resistance to kanamycin, neomycin, paromomycin, ribostamycin, butirosin and gentamicin B. From Klebsiella pneumoniae.
   3646..3975    -  promoter       SV40 promoter: SV40 enhancer and early promoter
   3989..4417    -  rep_origin     f1 ori (sequence partly withheld): f1 bacteriophage origin of replication; arrow indicates direction of (+) strand synthesis
   4438..4459    -  promoter       SV40 promoter (fragment): SV40 enhancer and early promoter
   4463..4687    -  polyA_signal   bGH poly(A) signal: bovine growth hormone polyadenylation signal
   4818..5855    -  CDS            CYSLTR2: CLTR2_HUMAN - Also known as CYSLT2, CYSLT2R. Experimental evidence at protein level: Swiss-Prot protein existence level 1. Receptor for cysteinyl leukotrienes. The response is mediated via a G-protein that activates a phosphatidylinositol-calcium second messenger system. Stimulation by BAY u9773, a partial agonist, induces specific contractions of pulmonary veins and might also have an indirect role in the relaxation of the pulmonary vascular endothelium. The rank order of affinities for the leukotrienes is LTC4 = LTD4 >> LTE4. From Homo sapiens (Human).
   5868..5888    -  CDS            3xFLAG (fragment): three tandem FLAG® epitope tags
   5981..5999    -  promoter       T7 promoter: promoter for bacteriophage T7 RNA polymerase
   6015..6048    -  LTR            5' LTR (truncated) (fragment): truncated 5' long terminal repeat (LTR) from HIV-1
   6044..6247    -  promoter       CMV promoter: human cytomegalovirus (CMV) immediate early promoter
   6248..49      -  enhancer       CMV enhancer (across the origin): human cytomegalovirus immediate early enhancer
