[The description below was written by a language model from this plasmid's Addgene catalogue record and pLannotate feature annotations shown in this document.]
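Description:
CYSLTR2-DuET is a mammalian expression plasmid built on the pcDNA 3.1 (+) backbone that carries the human cysteinyl leukotriene receptor 2, a class A G protein-coupled receptor of the leukotriene family. It is propagated in E. coli as a high-copy plasmid through a ColE1/pUC-type origin and selected with ampicillin via the β-lactamase gene. An f1 origin is also present. For selection in mammalian cells, the backbone supplies a neomycin/kanamycin phosphotransferase cassette driven by the SV40 enhancer and early promoter and terminated by an SV40 polyadenylation signal. Short annotated fragments of lacI, ble, an HIV-1 LTR and an extra SV40 promoter piece look like backbone remnants or partial sequence matches rather than functional parts.

The receptor open reading frame is transcribed from the CMV immediate-early enhancer and promoter and terminated by the bovine growth hormone polyadenylation signal. A T7 promoter lies between the CMV promoter and the coding sequence and could support in vitro transcription. According to the catalogue entry, the DuET design places a cleavable hemagglutinin signal peptide and a FLAG epitope at the N terminus and a 1D4 epitope at the C terminus. The signal peptide would direct the receptor into the secretory pathway and is removed to expose the extracellular FLAG tag. The feature table detects the FLAG sequence (as a partial 3xFLAG match) immediately upstream of the CYSLTR2 coding region, but the signal peptide and 1D4 tag are not individually annotated. The insert was assembled by Gibson cloning. The dual tags allow detection or capture of the receptor from either end, and the construct is intended for expression in mammalian cells and proteomics studies, in the context of multiplexed selectivity screening of anti-GPCR antibodies.
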