Addgene plasmid #213226: CYSLTR2-DuET
Purpose: The DuET construct encodes the named human GPCR engineered with a cleaved hemagglutinin signal peptide, a 5' FLAG and a 3' 1D4 epitope tag optimized for expression in mammalian cells and proteomics studies.
Depositing lab: Thomas Sakmar. Depositing organization: Rockefeller University. Publication: Multiplexed selectivity screening of anti-GPCR antibodies. Dahl L, Kotliar IB, Bendes A, Dodig-Crnkovic T, Fromm S, Elofsson A, Uhlen M, Sakmar TP, Schwenk JM. Sci Adv. 2023 May 3;9(18):eadf9297. doi: 10.1126/sciadv.adf9297. Epub 2023 May 3. PubMed 37134173.
Backbone
  Vector backbone: pcDNA 3.1 (+)
  Vector type: Mammalian Expression
Growth in bacteria
  Bacterial resistance: Ampicillin, 100 μg/mL
  Growth temperature: 37°C
  Growth strain: DH5alpha
  Copy number: High Copy
Gene/Insert
  Gene/Insert name: CYSLTR2 (alt names: Cysteinyl leukotriene receptor 2; CysLT(2), CYSLT2R)
  Species: H. sapiens (human)
  Entrez Gene: CYSLTR2 (a.k.a. CYSLT2, CYSLT2R, GPCR21, HG57, HPN321, KPG_011, PSEC0146, hGPCR21)
  Promoter: CMV, T7
  Tag / fusion protein: FLAG (N terminal on insert); 1D4 (C terminal on insert)
  Cloning method: Gibson Cloning
Terms and licenses: Academic/Nonprofit Terms; Industry Terms: Not Available to Industry
Depositor comments: Class: A, Family: Leukotriene. Ensembl ID: ENSG00000152207, Uniprot ID: Q9NS75
How to cite: CYSLTR2-DuET was a gift from Thomas Sakmar (Addgene plasmid # 213226 ; http://n2t.net/addgene:213226 ; RRID:Addgene_213226)
